>Addgene plasmid #22399 | PCRII-TOPO-ZFERV-ENV | depositor partial sequence | sequence record 10300 | Author sequence
ATGAATATAAACAAGATGGTGGTGGCCTGGGGAGTAATGTTGGTGATGATCCTATGGGTAATCTGCCATA
TGGAATTCGGAGGAACAACAAAGGAAAAACGGAGTGTAAAAGAAGGGGGGGGAACAGGGGTGAGTATTAC
CTTAGAAAGGGAAGAGGGAAAGGATGGGATGTGGCAGTTTGATCTTTGTCAAGTGATAGATTGTGGGAAG
GACCAAGTGGCATGGAGAAAATATGATGTTTATGGGTGTTTGTGGCCATCTACCACCACGCTTCCGAATG
GCCCCCATTGTCATACCTGGCATGATGTAAATTGGAAAACAGCCCCAGGATTCACTAAAAAGATATTGAA
AAATAGTCGTATGGCCAGACCAGACCACATCCAAAATCGACTTAGGTTGTCTAGGGGATACCAACATAGT
TGGGGAGGCTGGAAAAACACGTTGATTATATCACTAAAAAATGGCAATGATGAAACTGACACGTACATCA
CTCTAGGGGTAGATGTAGAAGGAAGAGACCCACTGGGGTTGATAAAAATCTCCATAAAAAAGCCTAAACC
CACAGGGGCGCCAATAATCACAGACCTAACCAAAAACAAGAAGAAAGTAATACAGAGCACTGACTATAGC
AATCTGACCCCACTAGATCTGATGACGCTGGAGACAGGCTATCACGAAACAAATTTATGGTTAGAATGGG
TGACAAACGCAGCCGAAGAATTAGGATTTGAGGGGTGCCTAGCTTGTGCAGCAGGAAGGCCACAATTAAA
TACTGAACCCGCTCCATTACATGATTATGATAGTTGGGGGTACAAATGTATGTTAAAACTAACAAAGGAA
AAAAGTCCCAAAAACTGCACTGCACTCAGTAATCTATACCCACCAGCTGGAAATAAGTCATCAATGGGAG
TTGCATTAAAAAGAAGAAAGGGTAATTATACCTGTTTCAATTTAACTACCTCCAGTGCGTCCAAAATATT
AGTGGGAGCGTTTAAAAGGGAATGGTGTGGACAGATGATTCAGGAAGGCCATGACAAACTAGGGGGATGG
GGCAGAGTGGGTTTGTATTACGCGAGTGGAGAAAAGGTGGTATTGGCTAGAATAGAACCCACCATGGAAG
GAGTATGTGCTATGATAAGAGTCGCTGTTCCTATGGTCGTGATAGGAAATAGGGCTATAAATGGGCATAA
AAACAGGCGAAAAAGGTCAGTAAATAGTGATTTCGATTTAACACGCAATAGCCCCACCTACATAGACGCA
ATAGGCATCCCCAGGGGAGTTCCAGATGAATATAAATTGGCTGACCAAGTAGCAGCAGGGTTTGAAAATA
TACCTGTGATAGCAGCATTATTCCCCGTGACCCCAAATAAAAATGTAGACAGAATAAATTACATACATTA
CAACGTACAAAGGCTGTCAAATCTCACTAGAGATGCTGTGTCTGGATTAAAAGAACAATTGGCTGCTACC
TCTCTGATGACTATTCAAAATCGGCTAGCTTTAGACATGTTACTATCAGAAAGGGGCGGGGTTTGTTCTA
TGTTTAAAGACACGTGTTGCACCGTCATACCAAACAACACTGCCCCTGATGGTTCCGTATCCAGGGCTCT
GGAGGGACTAAAAGAATTGTCAAATGAACTGAAAGCTAGCTCAGGGATAGAAAATGCTGTGTCAAAATGG
ATGTCTGATATGTTTGGGGAATGGAAAGGGGTGATTATTGCTATGTTAACATCAATGGGTATTTTCCTAG
GAATTTTGGTGACATGTGGGTGTTGCTGTATTCCCTGTATCAGAAGTTTGATAAATAGGCTGATAATAAC
TGCAATTGAAAAGAAGGAAAACCCACCTCCTTATCAGATGCCCCTCCTTGCTGCAGCGGAGGGGGATGAC
GTGATGGAGGAAGTGGAGGAACTGCTGGATATGGTGTGA
