>Addgene plasmid #22399 | PCRII-TOPO-ZFERV-ENV | addgene partial sequence | sequence record 28217 | 22399 with SP6
GGNCCCTAGTAACGGCCGCCAGTGTGCTGGAATTCGGCTTATTACTCNATNGGCCACATTCAGGTAATTC
TCCTAACAAAATGAATATAAACAAGATGGTGGTGGCCTGGGGAGTAATGTTGGTGATGATCCTATGGGTA
ATCTGCCATATGGAATTCGGAGGAACAACAAAGGAAAAACGGAGTGTAAAAGAAGGGGGGGGGAACAGGG
GTGAGTATTACCTTAGAAAGGGAAGAGGGAAAGGATGGGATGTGGCAGTTTGATCTTTGTCAAGTGATAG
ATTGTGGGAAGGACCAAGTGGCATGGAGAAAATATGATGTTTATGGGTGTTTGTGGCCATCTACCACCAC
GCTTCCGAATGGTCCCCATTGTCATACCTGGCATGATGTAAATTGGAAAACAGCCCCAGGATTCACTAGA
AAGATATTGAAAAATANTCGTATGGCCAGACCAGACCACNTCCNAAATCCACTTAGGTTGTCTAGGGGAT
ACCAACNTAGTTGGGGGGGCTGGAAAAACNCGTT
