[The description below was written by a language model from this plasmid's Addgene catalogue record.]
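Description:
PCRII-TOPO-ZFERV-ENV is a cloning plasmid built on the commercial pCRII-TOPO backbone (about 3.95 kb without insert), a TA-cloning vector into which PCR products with A-overhangs are ligated by vector-bound topoisomerase. It is maintained in E. coli as a high-copy plasmid and selected with ampicillin. Although the repository classifies it as a bacterial expression vector, the record lists no dedicated expression promoter or tags. The backbone is best understood as a vehicle for capturing, propagating and sequencing a PCR amplicon.

The insert is a roughly 2 kb fragment carrying the env gene of ZFERV, the zebrafish endogenous retrovirus, derived from Danio rerio. In retroviruses, env encodes the envelope glycoprotein that mediates receptor binding and membrane fusion. The fragment was introduced by TOPO TA cloning, and the cloning sites on both sides are recorded as not destroyed. SP6 and T7 are listed as the 5′ and 3′ sequencing primers, consistent with the opposing phage promoter sites that flank the insertion site in this backbone. In general, such flanking promoters allow in vitro transcription of sense or antisense RNA, for example to make riboprobes for in situ hybridisation or northern analysis. The record does not state the orientation of the insert or the intended application.

No feature table accompanies the entry, so further details, such as other backbone markers or whether the fragment spans the complete coding sequence, cannot be confirmed. The plasmid would plausibly serve as a sequence-verified template for env probes or for subcloning the gene into other vectors.
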