Addgene plasmid #22399: PCRII-TOPO-ZFERV-ENV
Depositing lab: Lisa Steiner. Depositing organization: Massachusetts Institute of Technology.
Backbone
  Vector backbone: PCRII-TOPO
  Backbone manufacturer: Invitrogen
  Backbone size w/o insert (bp): 3950
  Vector type: Bacterial Expression
Growth in bacteria
  Bacterial resistance: Ampicillin, 100 μg/mL
  Growth temperature: 37°C
  Growth strain: DH5alpha
  Growth instructions: DH5a
  Copy number: High Copy
Gene/Insert
  Gene/Insert name: ZFERV env gene
  Species: D. rerio (zebrafish)
  Insert size (bp): 1993
  GenBank ID: AF503912
  Entrez Gene: env
  Cloning method: TOPO Cloning; 5′ cloning site TOPO TA cloning (not destroyed); 3′ cloning site TOPO TA cloning (not destroyed)
  Sequencing primers: 5′ SP6; 3′ T7
Terms and licenses: Academic/Nonprofit Terms; Industry Terms: Not Available to Industry
Depositor comments: J. Virol. 78 (2), 899-911 (2004)
How to cite: PCRII-TOPO-ZFERV-ENV was a gift from Lisa Steiner (Addgene plasmid # 22399 ; http://n2t.net/addgene:22399 ; RRID:Addgene_22399)
